Addgene plasmid #39261: pCAG:Kaede
Depositing lab: Anna-Katerina Hadjantonakis. Depositing organization: Memorial Sloan-Kettering Cancer Center. Publication: Use of KikGR a photoconvertible green-to-red fluorescent protein for cell labeling and lineage analysis in ES cells and mouse embryos. Nowotschin S, Hadjantonakis AK. BMC Dev Biol. 2009 Sep 9;9:49. 10.1186/1471-213X-9-49 PubMed 19740427.
Backbone
  Vector backbone: pCS2-Kaede
  Modifications to backbone: CAG::Kaede was generated by PCR of Kaede from pCS2-Kaede [29] using oligos Kaede- 5F-EcoR1: CCGGAATTCCGG ATGGTGAGTCTGATTAAA CCAGAAATGAAG and Kaede-3R_EcoR1: CCGGAATTCCG GTTACTTGACGTTGTCCGGCAATCCAGAATG. The resulting PCR products for each vector were cut with EcoRI and cloned into pCAGGS [26].
  Vector type: Mammalian Expression
Growth in bacteria
  Bacterial resistance: Ampicillin, 100 μg/mL
  Growth temperature: 37°C
  Growth strain: DH5alpha
  Copy number: Unknown
Gene/Insert
  Gene/Insert name: Kaede (alt name: CAG: Kaede)
  Species: M. musculus (mouse)
  Promoter: pCAGGS
  Cloning method: Restriction Enzyme; 5′ cloning site EcoR1 (not destroyed); 3′ cloning site EcoR1 (not destroyed)
  Sequencing primers: 5′ CCGGAATTCCGG ATGGTGAGTCTGATTAAA CCAGAAATGAAG; 3′ CCGGAATTCCG GTTACTTGACGTTGTCCGGCAATCCAGAATG
Terms and licenses: Academic/Nonprofit Terms; Industry Terms: Not Available to Industry
How to cite: pCAG:Kaede was a gift from Anna-Katerina Hadjantonakis (Addgene plasmid # 39261 ; http://n2t.net/addgene:39261 ; RRID:Addgene_39261)
