[The description below was written by a language model from this plasmid's Addgene catalogue record.]
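Description:
pCAG:Kaede is a mammalian expression plasmid that places the coding sequence of Kaede, a green-to-red photoconvertible fluorescent protein, under the control of the CAG promoter. Although the catalogue lists pCS2-Kaede as the backbone, the cloning notes indicate that this plasmid served only as the PCR template. The Kaede open reading frame was amplified with primers adding EcoRI sites, digested, and inserted into the EcoRI site of pCAGGS, so the final vector is effectively a pCAGGS derivative. Both flanking EcoRI sites are retained, so the insert can be released with a single enzyme. Because cloning was non-directional, orientation had to be confirmed. The plasmid is propagated in E. coli under ampicillin selection. Its copy number is recorded as unknown, and no mammalian selection marker or feature table is provided.

The CAG promoter is a strong synthetic hybrid that combines the CMV immediate-early enhancer with chicken beta-actin promoter and intron elements, and it drives high, widespread expression in mammalian cells, embryonic stem cells and mouse embryos. Kaede carries no fusion tags or localisation signals according to the record, so it should be expressed as an unfused protein. The record lists mouse as the insert species, which probably reflects the intended expression system, since Kaede is generally known as a coral-derived protein. The associated publication concerns photoconvertible proteins for cell labelling and lineage analysis in ES cells and mouse embryos. This suggests the construct is used to mark selected cells optically by light-induced colour conversion and follow them over time, probably alongside KikGR, the main subject of that study.
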