>Addgene plasmid #39261 | pCAG:Kaede | addgene partial sequence | sequence record 100192 | pLEXmLIC-Fwd 5'-TAGAGCCTCTGCTAACCATGTTCATGCC-3'
CTACAGCTCCTGGGCAACGTGCTGGTTATTGTGCTGTCTCATCATTTTGGCAAAGAATTCCGGATGGTGA
GTCTGATTAAACCAGAAATGAAGATCAAGCTGCTTATGGAAGGCAATGTAAACGGGCACCAGTTTGTTAT
TGAGGGAGATGGAAAAGGCCATCCTTTTGAGGGAAAACAGAGTATGGACCTTGTAGTCAAAGAAGGCGCA
CCTCTCCCTTTTGCCTACGATATCTTGACAACAGCATTCCATTATGGTAACAGGGTTTTTGCTAAATACC
CAGACCATATACCAGACTACTTCAAGCAGTCGTTTCCCAAAGGGTTTTCTTGGGAGCGAAGCCTGATGTT
CGAGGACGGGGGCGTTTGCATCGCTACAAATGACATAACACTGAAAGGAGACACTTTTTTTAACAAAGTT
CGATTTGATGGCGTAAACTTTCCCCCAAATGGTCCTGTTATGCAGAAGAAGACTCTGAAATGGGAGGCAT
CCACTGAGAAAATGTATTTGCGTGATGGAGTGTTGACGGGCGATATTACCATGGCTCTGCTGCTTAAAGG
AGATGTCCATTACCGATGTGACTTCAGAACTACTTACAAATCTAGGCAGGAGGGTGTCAAGTTGCCAGGA
TATCACTTTGTCGATCACTGCATCAGCATATTGAGGCATGACAAAGACTACAACGAGGTTAAGCTGTATG
AGCATGCTGTTGCCCATTCTGGATTGCCGGACAACGTCAAGTAACCGGAATTCACTCCTCAGGTGCAGGC
TGCCTATCAGAAGGTGGTGGCTGGTGTGGCCAATGCCCTGGCTCACAAATACCACTGAGATCTTTTTCCC
TCTGCCAAAAATTATGGGGACATCATGAAGCCCCTTGAGCATCTGACTTCTGGCTAATAAAGGAAATTTA
TTTTCATTGCAATAGTGTGTTGGAATTTTTTGTGTCTCTCACTCGGAAGGACATATGGGAGGGCAAATCA
TTTAAAACATCAGAATGAG
