>Addgene plasmid #39261 | pCAG:Kaede | addgene partial sequence | sequence record 100193 | Bglob-pA-R 5'-ttttggcagagggaaaaaga-3'
TTGTGAGCCAGGGCATTGGCCACACCAGCCACCACCTTCTGATAGGCAGCCTGCACCTGAGGAGTGAATT
CCGGTTACTTGACGTTGTCCGGCAATCCAGAATGGGCAACAGCATGCTCATACAGCTTAACCTCGTTGTA
GTCTTTGTCATGCCTCAATATGCTGATGCAGTGATCGACAAAGTGATATCCTGGCAACTTGACACCCTCC
TGCCTAGATTTGTAAGTAGTTCTGAAGTCACATCGGTAATGGACATCTCCTTTAAGCAGCAGAGCCATGG
TAATATCGCCCGTCAACACTCCATCACGCAAATACATTTTCTCAGTGGATGCCTCCCATTTCAGAGTCTT
CTTCTGCATAACAGGACCATTTGGGGGAAAGTTTACGCCATCAAATCGAACTTTGTTAAAAAAAGTGTCT
CCTTTCAGTGTTATGTCATTTGTAGCGATGCAAACGCCCCCGTCCTCGAACATCAGGCTTCGCTCCCAAG
AAAACCCTTTGGGAAACGACTGCTTGAAGTAGTCTGGTATATGGTCTGGGTATTTAGCAAAAACCCTGTT
ACCATAATGGAATGCTGTTGTCAAGATATCGTAGGCAAAAGGGAGAGGTGCGCCTTCTTTGACTACAAGG
TCCATACTCTGTTTTCCCTCAAAAGGATGGCCTTTTCCATCTCCCTCAATAACAAACTGGTGCCCGTTTA
CATTGCCTTCCATAAGCAGCTTGATCTTCATTTCTGGTTTAATCAGACTCACCATCCGGAATTCTTTGCC
AAAATGATGAGACAGCACAATAACCAGCACGTTGCCCAGGAGCTGTAGGAAAAAGAAGAAGGCATGAACA
TGGTTAGCAGAGGCTCTAGAGCCGCCGGTCACACGCCAGAAGCCGAACCCCGCCCTGCCCCGTCCCCCCC
GAAGGCAGCCGTCCCCCCGCGGACAGCCCCGAGGCTGGAGAGGGAGAAGGGGACGGCGG
